>Addgene plasmid #58707 | pLKO.1 shPIK3CD.v2 puro | addgene partial sequence | sequence record 93229 | hU6-F 5'-GAGGGCCTATTTCCCATGATT-3'
AGGCTGTTAGAGAGATAATTGGAATTAATTTGACTGTAAACACAAAGATATTAGTACAAAATACGTGACG
TAGAAAGTAATAATTTCTTGGGTAGTTTGCAGTTTTAAAATTATGTTTTAAAATGGACTATCATATGCTT
ACCGTAACTTGAAAGTATTTCGATTTCTTGGCTTTATATATCTTGTGGAAAGGACGAAACACCGGGACCC
AGAAGTGAACGACTTTCTGCAGAAAGTTCACTTCTGGGTCTTTTTGAATTCTCGACCTCGAGACAAATGG
CAGTATTCATCCACAATTTTAAAAGAAAAGGGGGGATTGGGGGGTACAGTGCAGGGGAAAGAATAGTAGA
CATAATAGCAACAGACATACAAACTAAAGAATTACAAAAACAAATTACAAAAATTCAAAATTTTCGGGTT
TATTACAGGGACAGCAGAGATCCACTTTGGCCGCGGCTCGAGGGGGTTGGGGTTGCGCCTTTTCCAAGGC
AGCCCTGGGTTTGCGCAGGGACGCGGCTGCTCTGGGCGTGGTTCCGGGAAACGCAGCGGCGCCGACCCTG
GGTCTCGCACATTCTTCACGTCCGTTCGCAGCGTCACCCGGATCTTCGCCGCTACCCTTGTGGGCCCCCC
GGCGACGCTTCCTGCTCCGCCCCTAAGTCGGGAAGGTTCCTTGCGGTTCGCGGCGTGCCGGACGTGACAA
ACGGAAGCCGCACGTCTCACTAGTACCCTCGCAGACGGACAGCGCCAGGGAGCAATGGCAGCGCGCCGAC
CGCGATGGGCTGTGGCCAATAGCGGCTGCTCAGCAGGGCGCGCCGAGAGCA
