>Addgene plasmid #58707 | pLKO.1 shPIK3CD.v2 puro | addgene partial sequence | sequence record 93236 | hGata4-rev 5'-ATTGTGGATGAATACTGCC-3'
AAAGACCCAGAAGTGAACTTTCTGCAGAAAGTCGTTCACTTCTGGGTCCCGGTGTTTCGTCCTTTCCACA
AGATATATAAAGCCAAGAAATCGAAATACTTTCAAGTTACGGTAAGCATATGATAGTCCATTTTAAAACA
TAATTTTAAAACTGCAAACTACCCAAGAAATTATTACTTTCTACGTCACGTATTTTGTACTAATATCTTT
GTGTTTACAGTCAAATTAATTCCAATTATCTCTCTAACAGCCTTGTATCGTATATGCAAATATGAAGGAA
TCATGGGAAATAGGCCCTCGGTGAAGGGGGCGGCCGCTCGAGGCTAGTCTCGTGATCGATACCGTCGAGA
TCCGTTCACTAATCGAATGGATCTGTCTCTGTCTCTCTCTCCACCTTCTTCTTCTATTCCTTCGGGCCTG
TCGGGTCCCCTCGGGGTTGGGAGGTGGGTCTGAAACGATAATGGTGAATATCCCTGCCTAACTCTATTCA
CTATAGAAAGTACAGCAAAAACTATTCTTAAACCTACCAAGCCTCCTACTATCATTATGAATAATTTTAT
ATACCACAGCCAATTTGTTATGTTAAACCAATTCCACAAACTTGCCCATTTATCTAATTCCAATAATTCT
TGTTCATTCTTTTCTTGCTGGTTTTGCGATTCTTCAATTAAGGAGT
