[The description below was written by a language model from this plasmid's Addgene catalogue record.]
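Description:
pLKO.1 shPIK3CD.v2 puro is a lentiviral shRNA vector built on the pLKO.1 backbone for knockdown of human PIK3CD, the gene encoding the p110δ catalytic subunit of class I phosphoinositide 3-kinase. The recorded total size is about 7 kb. It is maintained in bacteria as a high-copy, ampicillin-selected plasmid, with a recombination-deficient strain listed as the growth host, as is usual for constructs carrying lentiviral repeats. Transduced mammalian cells are selected with puromycin.

The payload is a short hairpin cassette targeting the human PIK3CD transcript, based on an RNAi Consortium design and cloned as annealed oligonucleotides between the AgeI and EcoRI sites; the record does not say whether those sites survive cloning. No feature table is provided, so the promoters and viral elements are not itemised for this plasmid. In the standard pLKO.1 design, the hairpin is transcribed by a human U6 RNA polymerase III promoter and terminated by a run of thymidines, a separate Pol II promoter drives the puromycin resistance gene, and the whole unit is flanked by lentiviral LTRs with a packaging signal. This allows it to be packaged into replication-incompetent particles when helper plasmids are supplied, then stably integrated into target cells.

The depositor notes that knockdown is modest, roughly a twofold reduction in p110δ protein after repeated infection of MCF10A-5E mammary epithelial cells. Specificity has not been verified by addback rescue, although a second independent hairpin against the same target produced the same phenotype. The construct is therefore suited to stable partial loss-of-function studies of PIK3CD, ideally alongside that companion hairpin.
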