Addgene plasmid #58707: pLKO.1 shPIK3CD.v2 puro
Purpose: Lentiviral shRNA vector for knockdown of human PIK3CD
Depositing lab: Kevin Janes. Depositing organization: University of Virginia. Publication: Parameterizing cell-to-cell regulatory heterogeneities via stochastic transcriptional profiles. Bajikar SS, Fuchs C, Roller A, Theis FJ, Janes KA. Proc Natl Acad Sci U S A. 2014 Feb 4;111(5):E626-35. doi: 10.1073/pnas.1311647111. Epub 2014 Jan 21. PubMed 24449900.
Backbone
  Vector backbone: pLKO.1
  Backbone manufacturer: Weinberg Lab (Addgene plasmid 8453)
  Total vector size (bp): 7032
  Vector type: Mammalian Expression, Lentiviral
  Selectable markers: Puromycin
Growth in bacteria
  Bacterial resistance: Ampicillin, 100 μg/mL
  Growth temperature: 37°C
  Growth strain: Stbl3
  Copy number: High Copy
Gene/Insert
  Gene/Insert name: shPIK3CD
  gRNA/shRNA sequence: CCGGGACCCAGAAGTGAACGACTTTCTGCAGAAAGTTCACTTCTGGGTCTTTTTG
  Species: H. sapiens (human)
  GenBank ID: NM_005026
  Entrez Gene: PIK3CD (a.k.a. APDS, IMD14, IMD14A, IMD14B, P110DELTA, PI3K, ROCHIS, p110D)
  Cloning method: Restriction Enzyme; 5′ cloning site AgeI (unknown if destroyed); 3′ cloning site EcoRI (unknown if destroyed)
  Sequencing primers: 5′ LKO.1 5'
Terms and licenses: Academic/Nonprofit Terms; Industry Terms: Not Available to Industry
Depositor comments: The primers were generated by the TRC (#TRCN0000033276) Construct mildly knocks down p110d (PIK3CD) protein expression ~2 fold after 3 X 500 uL infection in MCF10A-5E cells. The specificity of this construct has not been confirmed by addback, but a second hairpin against the same target yielded the same phenotype.
How to cite: pLKO.1 shPIK3CD.v2 puro was a gift from Kevin Janes (Addgene plasmid # 58707 ; http://n2t.net/addgene:58707 ; RRID:Addgene_58707)
